>Addgene plasmid #153100 | pAAV-syn-FLEX-synaptoPAC-minWPRE | addgene full sequence | sequence record 309694 | Addgene NGS Result
TGGCCTTTTGCTCACATGTCCTGCAGGCAGCTGCGCGCTCGCTCGCTCACTGAGGCCGCCCGGGCGTCGG
GCGACCTTTGGTCGCCCGGCCTCAGTGAGCGAGCGAGCGCGCAGAGAGGGAGTGGCCAACTCCATCACTA
GGGGTTCCTGCGGCCGCACGCGTAGAGGGCCCTGCGTATGAGTGCAAGTGGGTTTTAGGACCAGGATGAG
GCGGGGTGGGGGTGCCTACCTGACGACCGACCCCGACCCACTGGACAAGCACCCAACCCCCATTCCCCAA
ATTGCGCATCCCCTATCAGAGAGGGGGAGGGGAAACAGGATGCGGCGAGGCGCGTGCGCACTGCCAGCTT
CAGCACCGCGGACAGTGCCTTCGCCCCCGCCTGGCGGCGCGCGCCACCGCCGCCTCAGCACTGAAGGCGC
GCTGACGTCACTCGCCGGTCCCCCGCAAACTCCCCTTCCCGGCCACCTTGGTCGCGTCCGCGCCGCCGCC
GGCCCAGCCGGACCGCACCACGCGAGGCGCGAGATAGGGGGGCACGGGCGCGACCATCTGCGCTGCGGCG
CCGGCGACTCAGCGCTGCCTCAGTCTGCGGTGGGCAGCGGAGGAGTCGTGTCGTGCCTGAGAGCGCAGTC
GCTAGTACCGGTATAACTTCGTATAGGATACTTTATACGAAGTTATGCAGAATGGTAGCTGGATTGTAGC
TGCTATTAGCAATATGAAACCTCTTAATAACTTCGTATAGCATACATTATACGAAGTTATTTCGAACTCG
AGCGGAATTCTAGAGTCGCGGCCTTAATTAATTCGAAGGTTATGCATGGTGGTGATGGTGGTGCGATCCC
TTCAGGTCCTCCTCCGAGATCAGCTTTTGCTCGTACGTCCGCGGCTTGTCGTTTTCCAGGGTCTGCCGGA
TCAGCTGGGTGATCTGCAGGGTGTCGTAGTACTTCTGGGCCTCATTCACGGTGTAGACCTCGATGGCTTC
CTGCTTGCCCTTGACCTGGTGGGCTCCCAGGTTGATGAAGGTCCACTGGGCCTGGCAGCACTTCTTCACG
CCGGCTGTAAAGGCCAGGGCGTAGGGCAGCTGTCTTGTCAGGGCTTCCAGCCTGGCGGCCACGTTCACGG
CGTCCCCCAGCAGGGTGTGGTCCATCTTCAGGCTGCTGCCCATGTTGCCCTCGATCACGTGGCCGTAGCT
CAGGCCGATGCCGGTGTACAGCAGGTGCAGGGGGTTGGTGGCCTCCACGTGGTGCCGCAGCTGCTTCAGC
TCGGAGATGATGTCCAGGCTGGTCCGGATGGCGGCGTCGCCCTGCTCTTTGGTGAAGCTGGCCATCACGC
AGTCGCCGATGAACTTGGTCACTTCGCCGCCGTAGGCGCTGATGATCCGGGTGCAGATGCTGAAGTACCG
GTTGACCAGGATGACCACCTCGTTCACGGGCAGCTTCTCGGTCAGGGTGCTGAAGGCCAGGATGTCGCTG
AAGAAGATGATCTTCTCGACCAGCTGGGGCTCCACGGTCAGGGGGTTGATGCCCTGGTTGATCAGGTAGA
TCACTCTGGCGGGCATGTACTTTTCCAGCACCCGGTGGCTCTGGGTGATGGTCTGCAGCAGGCTCTTGAT
GGGCTGGATCATCAGCTCGCTGTTCTCGTTCAGGTTGATGGTTTTCATGGCCCAGTTGGGGAACATCCGG
TCGGTGATGTCGTACTCGGTTTTCAGGCACAGGATGTTGGTGTGCCGGTCGTCCACCAGGATTTTCTTGT
ACAGCTTGTCCACCTTCTCGTTCTCGCCTTCCAGGATCTGGAAGAACAGGCCCTGCAGGTACAGCAGCAC
GCCGGTGATGTTGTCCCGCTGGTTGTTCTTGATGGACACCTTGCCGATCCGCTGGATCTCTTCCAGGCTC
AGGTGGCCGCTGATCTTGCTGATGTACACCAGCCGCTTCATCATGGATCCCTTGTACAGCTCGTCCATGC
CGCCGGTGGAGTGGCGGCCCTCGGAGCGTTCGTACTGTTCCACCACGGTGTAGTCCTCGTTGTGGGAGGT
GATGTCCAACTTGCGGTCGACGTTGTAGGCGCCGGGCATCTGCACGGGCTTCTTGGCCTTGTAGGTGGTC
TTGAAGTCCGCCAGGTAGCGGCCGCCGTCCTTCAGGCGCAGGGCCATCTTAATGTCGCCCTTCAGCACGC
CGTCCTCGGGGTACAACCGCTCGGTGGACGCTTCCCAGCCCATTGTCTTCTTCTGCATTACGGGGCCGTC
AGGAGGGAAGTTGGTGCCGCGGAGCTTCACCTTGTAGATCAGGGTGCCGTCCTCCAGGGAGGTGTCCTGG
GTCACGGTCACGGCGCCGCCGTCCTCGAAGTTCATCACGCGCTCCCACTTGAAGCCCTCGGGGAAGGACT
GCTTATAGTAGTCGGGGATGTCGGCGGGGTGCTTGGTGAAGGCCCTGGAGCCATACATGAACTGAGGGGA
CAGGATGTCCCAGGAGAAGGGCAGGGGGCCACCCTTGGTCACCTTCAGCTTGGCGGTCTGGGTGCCCTCG
TAGGGGCGGCCCTCGCCCTCGCCCTCGATCTCGAACTCGTGGCCGTTCATGGAGCCCTCCATGTGCACCT
TGAACCGCATGAACTCCTTGATCACTGCCTCGCCCTTGCTCACCATGGTGGAGCCAGTTAACCCTTCCAT
CTGATTGGAGAAGGAGGTGGGCGCACCCTGTTGGCCGTAGCCTTGCTGCCCATAGTCGCCCTGAGGCCCG
TAGCCACCGCCACCGCCGCTGGCTGGCTGCCCGTAATCGGGTTGATAACCACCCTGAGGCCCGTAGGAGT
CCTGGGGCCCATAGCCTCCGGGGCCCTGCCCATAGCCCGCATCGCCGTAGGCATCGCCAGGAGCTGGTTG
CTTTTCTGGGGCGCCTGGAGGTGCGCGCATGAATGGGGCGGCCCAGCCTGTCTCCTTGAACACGAACCAT
AGGTTGCCAACCCAGAGCACCAGGTTCAGGAAGCCAAACACCACCGAGGTGTTGAGTCCTGAAGTCACAG
GGTCCCTCAGTTCCTTGCATGTGTTTCCTGTCTGGCGGCACATAGGCATCTCCTTGATAATGTTCTCTGG
GTCAGTGGCCATCTTCACATCGGACAGGCCTTTGGCCCAGGCGGATGAGCTAACTAGCCACATGAAAGCG
AACACTGCTGTGGCCAGGAAGTCCATCATTGGCCCTTTGTTGTTCTCTCGGTACTTGTTCTGCAGGAAGA
TGTAGGTGGCCAGGGCCCCCATGGAGTAGAGGAAGGCAAACACAGCCACGGTGACAAAGAATTCAGCCGA
GGAGGAGTAGTCACCAACTAGGAAGATCTTGGTAGTGCCCCCTTTAACGCAGGAGGGTGCATCAAAGTAC
ACTTGGTGCAGCCTGAATGGGTACTCAAATTCGACTTCGATGTTGAGGGCACTCTCCGTCTTGTTGGCAC
ACTCCACGCTCAGCCGAAGCTCTCCGGTGTAGCTGCCGCACGTAGCAAAGGCGAAGATGGCAAAGACCCA
CTGCAGCACCTTCACGAAGCCAAGGGGCTCCTTGACCACCCGGAACTGACCCCCAGCCACCAGCTGATTC
ACCACGTCCATGTCTGCCAGCAGCAGCATGGTGGCGCTAGCATGTGGATCCATAACTTCGTATAAAGTAT
CCTATACGAAGTTATTTGCCTTAACCCAGAAATTATCACTGTTATTCTTTAGAATGGTGCAAAGAATAAC
TTCGTATAATGTATGCTATACGAAGTTATGTCGAGATAATCAACCTCTGGATTACAAAATTTGTGAAAGA
TTGACTGGTATTCTTAACTATGTTGCTCCTTTTACGCTATGTGGATACGCTGCTTTAATGCCTTTGTATC
ATGCTATTGCTTCCCGTATGGCTTTCATTTTCTCCTCCTTGTATAAATCCTGGTTAGTTCTTGCCACGGC
GGAACTCATCGCCGCCTGCCTTGCCCGCTGCTGGACAGGGGCTCGGCTGTTGGGCACTGACAATTCCGTG
GTGTTTATTTGTGAAATTTGTGATGCTATTGCTTTATTTGTAACCATCTAGCTTTATTTGTGAAATTTGT
GATGCTATTGCTTTATTTGTAACCATTATAAGCTGCAATAAACAAGTTAACAACAACAATTGCATTCATT
TTATGTTTCAGGTTCAGGGGGAGATGTGGGAGGTTTTTTAAAGCACGGTGCGGACCGAGCGGCCGCAGGA
ACCCCTAGTGATGGAGTTGGCCACTCCCTCTCTGCGCGCTCGCTCGCTCACTGAGGCCGGGCGACCAAAG
GTCGCCCGACGCCCGGGCTTTGCCCGGGCGGCCTCAGTGAGCGAGCGAGCGCGCAGCTGCCTGCAGGGGC
GCCTGATGCGGTATTTTCTCCTTACGCATCTGTGCGGTATTTCACACCGCATA
[95 nt withheld, positions 4394-4488]
T
[46 nt withheld, positions 4490-4535]
C
[141 nt withheld, positions 4537-4677]
CCTTTGACGTTGGAGTCCACGTTCTTT
[37 nt withheld, positions 4705-4741]
ACTCTATCTCGGGCTATTCTTTTGATTTATAAGGGATTTTGCCGATTTCGGTCTATTGGTTAAAAAATGA
GCTGATTTAACAAAAATTTAACGCGAATTTTAACAAAATATTAACGTTTACAATTTTATGGTGCACTCTC
AGTACAATCTGCTCTGATGCCGCATAGTTAAGCCAGCCCCGACACCCGCCAACACCCGCTGACGCGCCCT
GACGGGCTTGTCTGCTCCCGGCATCCGCTTACAGACAAGCTGTGACCGTCTCCGGGAGCTGCATGTGTCA
GAGGTTTTCACCGTCATCACCGAAACGCGCGAGACGAAAGGGCCTCGTGATACGCCTATTTTTATAGGTT
AATGTCATGATAATAATGGTTTCTTAGACGTCAGGTGGCACTTTTCGGGGAAATGTGCGCGGAACCCCTA
TTTGTTTATTTTTCTAAATACATTCAAATATGTATCCGCTCATGAGACAATAACCCTGATAAATGCTTCA
ATAATATTGAAAAAGGAAGAGTATGAGTATTCAACATTTCCGTGTCGCCCTTATTCCCTTTTTTGCGGCA
TTTTGCCTTCCTGTTTTTGCTCACCCAGAAACGCTGGTGAAAGTAAAAGATGCTGAAGATCAGTTGGGTG
CACGAGTGGGTTACATCGAACTGGATCTCAACAGCGGTAAGATCCTTGAGAGTTTTCGCCCCGAAGAACG
TTTTCCAATGATGAGCACTTTTAAAGTTCTGCTATGTGGCGCGGTATTATCCCGTATTGACGCCGGGCAA
GAGCAACTCGGTCGCCGCATACACTATTCTCAGAATGACTTGGTTGAGTACTCACCAGTCACAGAAAAGC
ATCTTACGGATGGCATGACAGTAAGAGAATTATGCAGTGCTGCCATAACCATGAGTGATAACACTGCGGC
CAACTTACTTCTGACAACGATCGGAGGACCGAAGGAGCTAACCGCTTTTTTGCACAACATGGGGGATCAT
GTAACTCGCCTTGATCGTTGGGAACCGGAGCTGAATGAAGCCATACCAAACGACGAGCGTGACACCACGA
TGCCTGTAGCAATGGCAACAACGTTGCGCAAACTATTAACTGGCGAACTACTTACTCTAGCTTCCCGGCA
ACAATTAATAGACTGGATGGAGGCGGATAAAGTTGCAGGACCACTTCTGCGCTCGGCCCTTCCGGCTGGC
TGGTTTATTGCTGATAAATCTGGAGCCGGTGAGCGTGGGTCTCGCGGTATCATTGCAGCACTGGGGCCAG
ATGGTAAGCCCTCCCGTATCGTAGTTATCTACACGACGGGGAGTCAGGCAACTATGGATGAACGAAATAG
ACAGATCGCTGAGATAGGTGCCTCACTGATTAAGCATTGGTAACTGTCAGACCAAGTTTACTCATATATA
CTTTAGATTGATTTAAAACTTCATTTTTAATTTAAAAGGATCTAGGTGAAGATCCTTTTTGATAATCTCA
TGACCAAAATCCCTTAACGTGAGTTTTCGTTCCACTGAGCGTCAGACCCCGTAGAAAAGATCAAAGGATC
TTCTTGAGATCCTTTTTTTCTGCGCGTAATCTGCTGCTTGCAAACAAAAAAACCACCGCTACCAGCGGTG
GTTTGTTTGCCGGATCAAGAGCTACCAACTCTTTTTCCGAAGGTAACTGGCTTCAGCAGAGCGCAGATAC
CAAATACTGTTCTTCTAGTGTAGCCGTAGTTAGGCCACCACTTCAAGAACTCTGTAGCACCGCCTACATA
CCTCGCTCTGCTAATCCTGTTACCAGTGGCTGCTGCCAGTGGCGATAAGTCGTGTCTTACCGGGTTGGAC
TCAAGACGATAGTTACCGGATAAGGCGCAGCGGTCGGGCTGAACGGGGGGTTCGTGCACACAGCCCAGCT
TGGAGCGAACGACCTACACCGAACTGAGATACCTACAGCGTGAGCTATGAGAAAGCGCCACGCTTCCCGA
AGGGAGAAAGGCGGACAGGTATCCGGTAAGCGGCAGGGTCGGAACAGGAGAGCGCACGAGGGAGCTTCCA
GGGGGAAACGCCTGGTATCTTTATAGTCCTGTCGGGTTTCGCCACCTCTGACTTGAGCGTCGATTTTTGT
GATGCTCGTCAGGGGGGCGGAGCCTATGGAAAAACGCCAGCAACGCGGCCTTTTTACGGTTCCTGGCCTT
TTGC
Features (pLannotate 1.2.2; 23 found; start..end, strand, type, name):
     31..58      +  repeat_region  AAV2 ITR (fragment): inverted terminal repeat of adeno-associated virus serotype 2 inverted
     87..114     +  repeat_region  AAV2 ITR (fragment): inverted terminal repeat of adeno-associated virus serotype 2 inverted
    181..628     +  promoter       hSyn promoter: human synapsin I promoter; confers neuron-specific expression (Kügler et al., 2003)
    643..676     +  protein_bind   lox2272: Cre-mediated recombination occurs in the 8-bp core sequence (GGATACTT). lox2272 sites are compatible with each other, but incompatible with loxP or loxN sites (Lee and Saito, 1988). Cre recombinase
    677..726     -  intron         β-globin intron (fragment): internally truncated intron from human β-globin
    727..760     +  protein_bind   loxP: Cre-mediated recombination occurs in the 8-bp core sequence (GCATACAT). Cre recombinase
   1941..2636    -  CDS            mScarlet: mScarlet is a basic (constitutively fluorescent) red fluorescent protein published in 2016, derived from synthetic construct. It has moderate acid sensitivity.
   2658..3599    -  CDS            Syp: SYPH_MOUSE - Experimental evidence at protein level: Swiss-Prot protein existence level 1. Possibly involved in structural functions as organizing other membrane components or in targeting the vesicles to the plasma membrane (By similarity). Involved in the regulation of short-term and long-term synaptic plasticity. From Mus musculus (Mouse).
   3622..3655    -  protein_bind   lox2272: Cre-mediated recombination occurs in the 8-bp core sequence (GGATACTT). lox2272 sites are compatible with each other, but incompatible with loxP or loxN sites (Lee and Saito, 1988). Cre recombinase
   3656..3705    -  intron         β-globin intron (fragment): internally truncated intron from human β-globin
   3706..3739    -  protein_bind   loxP: Cre-mediated recombination occurs in the 8-bp core sequence (GCATACAT). Cre recombinase
   3748..3905    +  misc_feature   WPRE (fragment): woodchuck hepatitis virus posttranscriptional regulatory element
   3911..3995    +  misc_feature   WPRE (fragment): woodchuck hepatitis virus posttranscriptional regulatory element
   3994..4037    -  polyA_signal   SV40 poly(A) signal (fragment): SV40 polyadenylation signal
   4041..4108    -  polyA_signal   SV40 poly(A) signal (fragment): SV40 polyadenylation signal
   4197..4337    +  repeat_region  AAV2 ITR: inverted terminal repeat of adeno-associated virus serotype 2 inverted
   4342..4393    -  misc_feature   bom (fragment): basis of mobility region from pBR322
   4412..4867    +  rep_origin     f1 ori (sequence partly withheld): f1 bacteriophage origin of replication; arrow indicates direction of (+) strand synthesis
   4868..4917    -  misc_feature   bom (fragment): basis of mobility region from pBR322
   5019..5054    -  CDS            rop (fragment): Rop protein, which maintains plasmids at low copy number; rop
   5149..5253    +  promoter       AmpR promoter: bla
   5254..6114    +  CDS            AmpR: β-lactamase; bla; confers resistance to ampicillin, carbenicillin, and related antibiotics
   6285..6873    +  rep_origin     ori: high-copy-number ColE1/pMB1/pBR322/pUC origin of replication
