[The description below was written by a language model from this plasmid's Addgene catalogue record and pLannotate feature annotations shown in this document.]
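Description:
pAAV-syn-FLEX-synaptoPAC-minWPRE is an adeno-associated virus transfer plasmid of about 6.9 kb for Cre-dependent expression of the optogenetic tool synaptoPAC in neurons. It derives from the pAAV CW3SL-eGFP backbone, in which the CaMKII promoter was replaced by the human synapsin I promoter and EGFP was replaced by a FLEX cassette. The plasmid is maintained in bacteria through a high-copy ColE1/pUC-type origin with ampicillin resistance, and it also carries an f1 origin. AAV2 inverted terminal repeats flank the expression cassette so it can be packaged into recombinant AAV. The left ITR is detected only as short fragments in the annotation, while the right one is annotated in full.

The payload is a single fusion protein: rat synaptophysin, then the red fluorescent protein mScarlet, then bPAC, the photoactivated adenylyl cyclase from Beggiatoa, which carries C-terminal myc and His tags. The feature table annotates synaptophysin (matched to the mouse orthologue) and mScarlet on the reverse strand. bPAC is not annotated, but the unlabelled stretch between the first lox pair and mScarlet is where it would be expected to lie. The coding sequence sits in inverted orientation between oppositely oriented pairs of lox2272 and loxP sites. Cre recombination therefore flips it into the sense orientation and locks it there, allowing transcription from the synapsin promoter only in Cre-expressing neurons. Downstream lie a shortened WPRE and a compact SV40 polyadenylation signal, which support transcript stability and processing while saving packaging capacity. Synaptophysin targets the cyclase to synaptic vesicles, so light-driven cAMP production occurs at presynaptic terminals. The associated publication describes the tool as a means of inducing presynaptic plasticity optogenetically.
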