Addgene plasmid #153100: pAAV-syn-FLEX-synaptoPAC-minWPRE
Purpose: Cre-conditional expression of synaptoPAC, a fusion of synaptophysin, mScarlet, and bPAC in neurons
Depositing lab: Dietmar Schmitz. Depositing organization: Charite Universitaetsmedizin Berlin. Publication: SynaptoPAC, an optogenetic tool for induction of presynaptic plasticity. Oldani S, Moreno-Velasquez L, Faiss L, Stumpf A, Rosenmund C, Schmitz D, Rost BR. J Neurochem. 2021 Feb;156(3):324-336. doi: 10.1111/jnc.15210. Epub 2020 Oct 22. PubMed 33037623.
Backbone
  Vector backbone: pAAV CW3SL-eGFP (Addgene 61463)
  Backbone size w/o insert (bp): 4136
  Total vector size (bp): 6926
  Modifications to backbone: CamKII promoter was replaced by synapsin promoter. EGFP removed, inserted FLEX cassette (Atasoy 2008, JNeurosci).
  Vector type: Mammalian Expression, AAV
Growth in bacteria
  Bacterial resistance: Ampicillin, 100 μg/mL
  Growth temperature: 37°C
  Growth strain: NEB Stable
  Growth instructions: Researchers should avoid repetitive freeze-thaw cycles when handling the DNA, as we found that this can lead to DNA degradation. Recommended growth strains are XL10gold.
  Copy number: Unknown
Gene/Insert 1
  Gene/Insert name: bPAC(WT) (alt name: photoactivated adenylyl cyclase from Beggiatoa sp.)
  Species: Beggiatoa sp.
  Insert size (bp): 1055
  GenBank ID: GU461307
  Tag / fusion protein: myc tag (C terminal on insert); His tag (C terminal on insert)
Gene/Insert 2
  Gene/Insert name: Synaptophysin (alt name: syp1)
  Species: R. norvegicus (rat)
  GenBank ID: 24804
  Entrez Gene: Syp (a.k.a. Syp1)
  Tag / fusion protein: mScarlet (C terminal on insert)
Terms and licenses: Academic/Nonprofit Terms; Industry Terms: Not Available to Industry
How to cite: pAAV-syn-FLEX-synaptoPAC-minWPRE was a gift from Dietmar Schmitz (Addgene plasmid # 153100 ; http://n2t.net/addgene:153100 ; RRID:Addgene_153100)
