>Addgene plasmid #153100 | pAAV-syn-FLEX-synaptoPAC-minWPRE | depositor partial sequence | sequence record 296254 | pAAV-syn-FLEX-synaptoPAC-minWPRE sequence 6926 bps
TGGCCTTTTGCTCACATGTCCTGCAGGCAGCTGCGCGCTCGCTCGCTCACTGAGGCCGCCCGGGCAAAGC
CCGGGCGTCGGGCGACCTTTGGTCGCCCGGCCTCAGTGAGCGAGCGAGCGCGCAGAGAGGGAGTGGCCAA
CTCCATCACTAGGGGTTCCTGCGGCCGCACGCGTAGAGGGCCCTGCGTATGAGTGCAAGTGGGTTTTAGG
ACCAGGATGAGGCGGGGTGGGGGTGCCTACCTGACGACCGACCCCGACCCACTGGACAAGCACCCAACCC
CCATTCCCCAAATTGCGCATCCCCTATCAGAGAGGGGGAGGGGAAACAGGATGCGGCGAGGCGCGTGCGC
ACTGCCAGCTTCAGCACCGCGGACAGTGCCTTCGCCCCCGCCTGGCGGCGCGCGCCACCGCCGCCTCAGC
ACTGAAGGCGCGCTGACGTCACTCGCCGGTCCCCCGCAAACTCCCCTTCCCGGCCACCTTGGTCGCGTCC
GCGCCGCCGCCGGCCCAGCCGGACCGCACCACGCGAGGCGCGAGATAGGGGGGCACGGGCGCGACCATCT
GCGCTGCGGCGCCGGCGACTCAGCGCTGCCTCAGTCTGCGGTGGGCAGCGGAGGAGTCGTGTCGTGCCTG
AGAGCGCAGTCGCTAGTACCGGTATAACTTCGTATAGGATACTTTATACGAAGTTATGCAGAATGGTAGC
TGGATTGTAGCTGCTATTAGCAATATGAAACCTCTTAATAACTTCGTATAGCATACATTATACGAAGTTA
TTTCGAACTCGAGCGGAATTCTAGAGTCGCGGCCTTAATTAATTCGAAGGTTATGCATGGTGGTGATGGT
GGTGCGATCCCTTCAGGTCCTCCTCCGAGATCAGCTTTTGCTCGTACGTCCGCGGCTTGTCGTTTTCCAG
GGTCTGCCGGATCAGCTGGGTGATCTGCAGGGTGTCGTAGTACTTCTGGGCCTCATTCACGGTGTAGACC
TCGATGGCTTCCTGCTTGCCCTTGACCTGGTGGGCTCCCAGGTTGATGAAGGTCCACTGGGCCTGGCAGC
ACTTCTTCACGCCGGCTGTAAAGGCCAGGGCGTAGGGCAGCTGTCTTGTCAGGGCTTCCAGCCTGGCGGC
CACGTTCACGGCGTCCCCCAGCAGGGTGTGGTCCATCTTCAGGCTGCTGCCCATGTTGCCCTCGATCACG
TGGCCGTAGCTCAGGCCGATGCCGGTGTACAGCAGGTGCAGGGGGTTGGTGGCCTCCACGTGGTGCCGCA
GCTGCTTCAGCTCGGAGATGATGTCCAGGCTGGTCCGGATGGCGGCGTCGCCCTGCTCTTTGGTGAAGCT
GGCCATCACGCAGTCGCCGATGAACTTGGTCACTTCGCCGCCGTAGGCGCTGATGATCCGGGTGCAGATG
CTGAAGTACCGGTTGACCAGGATGACCACCTCGTTCACGGGCAGCTTCTCGGTCAGGGTGCTGAAGGCCA
GGATGTCGCTGAAGAAGATGATCTTCTCGACCAGCTGGGGCTCCACGGTCAGGGGGTTGATGCCCTGGTT
GATCAGGTAGATCACTCTGGCGGGCATGTACTTTTCCAGCACCCGGTGGCTCTGGGTGATGGTCTGCAGC
AGGCTCTTGATGGGCTGGATCATCAGCTCGCTGTTCTCGTTCAGGTTGATGGTTTTCATGGCCCAGTTGG
GGAACATCCGGTCGGTGATGTCGTACTCGGTTTTCAGGCACAGGATGTTGGTGTGCCGGTCGTCCACCAG
GATTTTCTTGTACAGCTTGTCCACCTTCTCGTTCTCGCCTTCCAGGATCTGGAAGAACAGGCCCTGCAGG
TACAGCAGCACGCCGGTGATGTTGTCCCGCTGGTTGTTCTTGATGGACACCTTGCCGATCCGCTGGATCT
CTTCCAGGCTCAGGTGGCCGCTGATCTTGCTGATGTACACCAGCCGCTTCATCATGGATCCCTTGTACAG
CTCGTCCATGCCGCCGGTGGAGTGGCGGCCCTCGGAGCGTTCGTACTGTTCCACCACGGTGTAGTCCTCG
TTGTGGGAGGTGATGTCCAACTTGCGGTCGACGTTGTAGGCGCCGGGCATCTGCACGGGCTTCTTGGCCT
TGTAGGTGGTCTTGAAGTCCGCCAGGTAGCGGCCGCCGTCCTTCAGGCGCAGGGCCATCTTAATGTCGCC
CTTCAGCACGCCGTCCTCGGGGTACAACCGCTCGGTGGACGCTTCCCAGCCCATTGTCTTCTTCTGCATT
ACGGGGCCGTCAGGAGGGAAGTTGGTGCCGCGGAGCTTCACCTTGTAGATCAGGGTGCCGTCCTCCAGGG
AGGTGTCCTGGGTCACGGTCACGGCGCCGCCGTCCTCGAAGTTCATCACGCGCTCCCACTTGAAGCCCTC
GGGGAAGGACTGCTTATAGTAGTCGGGGATGTCGGCGGGGTGCTTGGTGAAGGCCCTGGAGCCGTACATG
AACTGAGGGGACAGGATGTCCCAGGAGAAGGGCAGGGGGCCACCCTTGGTCACCTTCAGCTTGGCGGTCT
GGGTGCCCTCGTAGGGGCGGCCCTCGCCCTCGCCCTCGATCTCGAACTCGTGGCCGTTCATGGAGCCCTC
CATGTGCACCTTGAACCGCATGAACTCCTTGATCACTGCCTCGCCCTTGCTCACCATGGTGGAGCCAGTT
AACCCTTCCATCTGATTGGAGAAGGAGGTGGGCGCACCCTGTTGGCCGTAGCCTTGCTGCCCATAGTCGC
CCTGAGGCCCGTAGCCACCGCCACCGCCGCTGGCTGGCTGCCCGTAATCGGGTTGATAACCACCCTGAGG
CCCGTAGGAGTCCTGGGGCCCATAGCCTCCGGGGCCCTGCCCATAGCCCGCATCGCCGTAGGCATCGCCA
GGAGCTGGTTGCTTTTCTGGGGCGCCTGGAGGTGCGCGCATGAATGGGGCGGCCCAGCCTGTCTCCTTGA
ACACGAACCATAGGTTGCCAACCCAGAGCACCAGGTTCAGGAAGCCAAACACCACCGAGGTGTTGAGTCC
TGAAGTCACAGGGTCCCTCAGTTCCTTGCATGTGTTTCCTGTCTGGCGGCACATAGGCATCTCCTTGATA
ATGTTCTCTGGGTCAGTGGCCATCTTCACATCGGACAGGCCTTTGGCCCAGGCGGATGAGCTAACTAGCC
ACATGAAAGCGAACACTGCTGTGGCCAGGAAGTCCATCATTGGCCCTTTGTTGTTCTCTCGGTACTTGTT
CTGCAGGAAGATGTAGGTGGCCAGGGCCCCCATGGAGTAGAGGAAGGCAAACACAGCCACGGTGACAAAG
AATTCAGCCGAGGAGGAGTAGTCACCAACTAGGAAGATCTTGGTAGTGCCCCCTTTAACGCAGGAGGGTG
CATCAAAGTACACTTGGTGCAGCCTGAATGGGTACTCAAATTCGACTTCGATGTTGAGGGCACTCTCCGT
CTTGTTGGCACACTCCACGCTCAGCCGAAGCTCTCCGGTGTAGCTGCCGCACGTAGCAAAGGCGAAGATG
GCAAAGACCCACTGCAGCACCTTCACGAAGCCAAGGGGCTCCTTGACCACCCGGAACTGACCCCCAGCCA
CCAGCTGATTCACCACGTCCATGTCTGCCAGCAGCAGCATGGTGGCGCTAGCATGTGGATCCATAACTTC
GTATAAAGTATCCTATACGAAGTTATTTGCCTTAACCCAGAAATTATCACTGTTATTCTTTAGAATGGTG
CAAAGAATAACTTCGTATAATGTATGCTATACGAAGTTATGTCGAGATAATCAACCTCTGGATTACAAAA
TTTGTGAAAGATTGACTGGTATTCTTAACTATGTTGCTCCTTTTACGCTATGTGGATACGCTGCTTTAAT
GCCTTTGTATCATGCTATTGCTTCCCGTATGGCTTTCATTTTCTCCTCCTTGTATAAATCCTGGTTAGTT
CTTGCCACGGCGGAACTCATCGCCGCCTGCCTTGCCCGCTGCTGGACAGGGGCTCGGCTGTTGGGCACTG
ACAATTCCGTGGTGTTTATTTGTGAAATTTGTGATGCTATTGCTTTATTTGTAACCATTCTAGCTTTATT
TGTGAAATTTGTGATGCTATTGCTTTATTTGTAACCATTATAAGCTGCAATAAACAAGTTAACAACAACA
ATTGCATTCATTTTATGTTTCAGGTTCAGGGGGAGATGTGGGAGGTTTTTTAAAGCACGTGCGGACCGAG
CGGCCGCAGGAACCCCTAGTGATGGAGTTGGCCACTCCCTCTCTGCGCGCTCGCTCGCTCACTGAGGCCG
GGCGACCAAAGGTCGCCCGACGCCCGGGCTTTGCCCGGGCGGCCTCAGTGAGCGAGCGAGCGCGCAGCTG
CCTGCAGGGGCGCCTGATGCGGTATTTTCTCCTTACGCATCTGTGCGGTATTTCACACCGCATA
[142 nt withheld, positions 4405-4546]
C
[141 nt withheld, positions 4548-4688]
CCTTTGACGTTGGAGTCCACGTTCTTT
[37 nt withheld, positions 4716-4752]
ACCCTATCTCGGGCTATTCTTTTGATTTATAAGGGATTTTGCCGATTTCGGCCTATTGGTTAAAAAATGA
GCTGATTTAACAAAAATTTAACGCGAATTTTAACAAAATATTAACGTTTACAATTTTATGGTGCACTCTC
AGTACAATCTGCTCTGATGCCGCATAGTTAAGCCAGCCCCGACACCCGCCAACACCCGCTGACGCGCCCT
GACGGGCTTGTCTGCTCCCGGCATCCGCTTACAGACAAGCTGTGACCGTCTCCGGGAGCTGCATGTGTCA
GAGGTTTTCACCGTCATCACCGAAACGCGCGAGACGAAAGGGCCTCGTGATACGCCTATTTTTATAGGTT
AATGTCATGATAATAATGGTTTCTTAGACGTCAGGTGGCACTTTTCGGGGAAATGTGCGCGGAACCCCTA
TTTGTTTATTTTTCTAAATACATTCAAATATGTATCCGCTCATGAGACAATAACCCTGATAAATGCTTCA
ATAATATTGAAAAAGGAAGAGTATGAGTATTCAACATTTCCGTGTCGCCCTTATTCCCTTTTTTGCGGCA
TTTTGCCTTCCTGTTTTTGCTCACCCAGAAACGCTGGTGAAAGTAAAAGATGCTGAAGATCAGTTGGGTG
CACGAGTGGGTTACATCGAACTGGATCTCAACAGCGGTAAGATCCTTGAGAGTTTTCGCCCCGAAGAACG
TTTTCCAATGATGAGCACTTTTAAAGTTCTGCTATGTGGCGCGGTATTATCCCGTATTGACGCCGGGCAA
GAGCAACTCGGTCGCCGCATACACTATTCTCAGAATGACTTGGTTGAGTACTCACCAGTCACAGAAAAGC
ATCTTACGGATGGCATGACAGTAAGAGAATTATGCAGTGCTGCCATAACCATGAGTGATAACACTGCGGC
CAACTTACTTCTGACAACGATCGGAGGACCGAAGGAGCTAACCGCTTTTTTGCACAACATGGGGGATCAT
GTAACTCGCCTTGATCGTTGGGAACCGGAGCTGAATGAAGCCATACCAAACGACGAGCGTGACACCACGA
TGCCTGTAGCAATGGCAACAACGTTGCGCAAACTATTAACTGGCGAACTACTTACTCTAGCTTCCCGGCA
ACAATTAATAGACTGGATGGAGGCGGATAAAGTTGCAGGACCACTTCTGCGCTCGGCCCTTCCGGCTGGC
TGGTTTATTGCTGATAAATCTGGAGCCGGTGAGCGTGGGTCTCGCGGTATCATTGCAGCACTGGGGCCAG
ATGGTAAGCCCTCCCGTATCGTAGTTATCTACACGACGGGGAGTCAGGCAACTATGGATGAACGAAATAG
ACAGATCGCTGAGATAGGTGCCTCACTGATTAAGCATTGGTAACTGTCAGACCAAGTTTACTCATATATA
CTTTAGATTGATTTAAAACTTCATTTTTAATTTAAAAGGATCTAGGTGAAGATCCTTTTTGATAATCTCA
TGACCAAAATCCCTTAACGTGAGTTTTCGTTCCACTGAGCGTCAGACCCCGTAGAAAAGATCAAAGGATC
TTCTTGAGATCCTTTTTTTCTGCGCGTAATCTGCTGCTTGCAAACAAAAAAACCACCGCTACCAGCGGTG
GTTTGTTTGCCGGATCAAGAGCTACCAACTCTTTTTCCGAAGGTAACTGGCTTCAGCAGAGCGCAGATAC
CAAATACTGTCCTTCTAGTGTAGCCGTAGTTAGGCCACCACTTCAAGAACTCTGTAGCACCGCCTACATA
CCTCGCTCTGCTAATCCTGTTACCAGTGGCTGCTGCCAGTGGCGATAAGTCGTGTCTTACCGGGTTGGAC
TCAAGACGATAGTTACCGGATAAGGCGCAGCGGTCGGGCTGAACGGGGGGTTCGTGCACACAGCCCAGCT
TGGAGCGAACGACCTACACCGAACTGAGATACCTACAGCGTGAGCTATGAGAAAGCGCCACGCTTCCCGA
AGGGAGAAAGGCGGACAGGTATCCGGTAAGCGGCAGGGTCGGAACAGGAGAGCGCACGAGGGAGCTTCCA
GGGGGAAACGCCTGGTATCTTTATAGTCCTGTCGGGTTTCGCCACCTCTGACTTGAGCGTCGATTTTTGT
GATGCTCGTCAGGGGGGCGGAGCCTATGGAAAAACGCCAGCAACGCGGCCTTTTTACGGTTCCTGGCCTT
TTGC
